Addgene plasmid #189757: pDx_mScarlet-I3
Purpose: Dual expression vector for bacteria and mammalian cells producing mScarlet-I3 red fluorescent protein
Depositing lab: Dorus Gadella. Depositing organization: University of Amsterdam. Publication: mScarlet3: a brilliant and fast-maturing red fluorescent protein. Gadella TWJ Jr, van Weeren L, Stouthamer J, Hink MA, Wolters AHG, Giepmans BNG, Aumonier S, Dupuy J, Royant A. Nat Methods. 2023 Apr;20(4):541-545. doi: 10.1038/s41592-023-01809-y. Epub 2023 Mar 27. PubMed 36973546.
Backbone
  Vector backbone: pTriEx-3
  Vector type: Mammalian Expression, Bacterial Expression
Growth in bacteria
  Bacterial resistance: Kanamycin, 50 μg/mL
  Growth temperature: 37°C
  Growth strain: DH5alpha
  Copy number: High Copy
Gene/Insert
  Gene/Insert name: mScarlet-I3
  Species: Synthetic
  Promoter: CMV & Rha
  Tag / fusion protein: 6xHis (N terminal on insert)
  Cloning method: Restriction Enzyme; 5′ cloning site unknown (unknown if destroyed)
Terms and licenses: Academic/Nonprofit Terms; Industry Terms: Not Available to Industry
How to cite: pDx_mScarlet-I3 was a gift from Dorus Gadella (Addgene plasmid # 189757 ; http://n2t.net/addgene:189757 ; RRID:Addgene_189757)
