[The description below was written by a language model from this plasmid's Addgene catalogue record and pLannotate feature annotations shown in this document.]
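Description:
pDx_mScarlet-I3 is a dual-host expression plasmid built on the pTriEx-3 backbone, designed to produce the synthetic red fluorescent protein mScarlet-I3 in both E. coli and mammalian cells from a single construct. It is maintained in bacteria through a high-copy ColE1/pUC-type origin and selected with kanamycin via an aminoglycoside phosphotransferase gene, which appears to be driven by a fragment of the AmpR (bla) promoter.

The expression cassette stacks two promoters ahead of one open reading frame. A CMV enhancer and immediate-early promoter, followed by a fragment of the chicken β-actin/rabbit β-globin chimeric intron, drive transcription in mammalian cells. Immediately downstream sits the E. coli rhaB promoter, which gives L-rhamnose-inducible, glucose-repressed expression in bacteria. The coding region carries an N-terminal 6xHis tag according to the catalogue record, and the annotation shows a thrombin cleavage site just upstream of the fluorescent protein, which would permit affinity purification and tag removal. The annotation software labels the fluorescent protein as a fragment of a related mScarlet-I derivative, which likely reflects sequence similarity rather than a discrepancy with the stated insert. Transcripts are terminated by a rabbit β-globin poly(A) signal for mammalian cells and a T7 terminator.

Several elements are inherited from the pTriEx backbone: baculovirus lef2, ORF603 and polyhedrin-region sequences that normally serve as recombination arms for insect-cell vectors, and a single loxP site. The record assigns these no role here. The plasmid suits side-by-side characterisation of mScarlet-I3, such as bacterial production of purified protein and assessment of its fluorescence in mammalian cells.
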