Features (pLannotate 1.2.2; 18 found; start..end, strand, type, name):
    188..318     +  intron         chimeric intron (fragment): chimera between introns from chicken β-actin and rabbit β-globin
    387..505     +  promoter       rhaB promoter: promoter of the E. coli rhaBAD operon, conferring tight induction with L-rhamnose and repression with D-glucose in the presence of RhaR and RhaS (Giacalone et al., 2006)
    607..624     +  CDS            thrombin site: thrombin recognition and cleavage site
    649..1319    +  CDS            mScarlet-2I (fragment): mScarlet-I derivative in which the N- and C-termini have been modified to reduce cytotoxicity (Valbuena et al., 2020) preserves the original mammalian codon optimization
   1359..1427    +  CDS            HBB (fragment): HBB_PONPY - Experimental evidence at transcript level: Swiss-Prot protein existence level 2. Involved in oxygen transport from the lung to the various peripheral tissues. From Pongo pygmaeus (Bornean orangutan).
   1502..1557    +  polyA_signal   β-globin poly(A) signal: rabbit β-globin polyadenylation signal (Gil and Proudfoot, 1987)
   1645..1692    +  terminator     T7 terminator: transcription terminator for bacteriophage T7 RNA polymerase
   1706..1789    +  CDS            PH (fragment): PYHD_NPVAC - Also known as P29, POLH. Experimental evidence at protein level: Swiss-Prot protein existence level 1. Major component of the virus occlusion bodies which are large proteinaceous structures termed polyhedra. These structures serve as the protective package for the virus particles outside the infected host and allow natural transmission of virus between insect hosts, assisting persistence in the environment. Forms the paracrystalline lattice of polyhedra and interacts with enveloped virions as well as other accessory molecules and structures to form a mature viral occlusion body. F
   1793..2165    +  3'UTR          polyhedrin 3' UTR: 3' UTR from the Autographa californica nucleopolyhedrovirus polyhedrin gene (Suzuki et al., 2006)
   2419..2452    +  protein_bind   loxP: Cre-mediated recombination occurs in the 8-bp core sequence (GCATACAT). Cre recombinase
   2620..3207    -  rep_origin     ori: high-copy-number ColE1/pMB1/pBR322/pUC origin of replication
   3220..4035    -  CDS            KanR: aminoglycoside phosphotransferase; aph(3')-Ia; confers resistance to kanamycin in bacteria or G418 (Geneticin®) in eukaryotes
   4036..4087    -  promoter       AmpR promoter (fragment): bla
   4101..4136    +  CDS            lef2 (fragment): baculovirus late expression factor 2
   4278..4402    +  CDS            lef2: baculovirus late expression factor 2
   4440..5045    +  CDS            ORF603: baculovirus ORF603 protein
   5117..5476    +  enhancer       CMV enhancer (fragment): human cytomegalovirus immediate early enhancer
   5478..36      +  promoter       CMV promoter (across the origin): human cytomegalovirus (CMV) immediate early promoter
>Addgene plasmid #189757 | pDx_mScarlet-I3 | addgene full sequence | sequence record 375301 | Addgene NGS Result
GGTAGGCGTGTACGGTGGGAGGTCTATATAAGCAGACGTCGTTTAGTGAACCGTCAGATCACTAGATGCT
TTATTGCGGTAGTTTATCACAGTTAAATTGCTAACGCCAGTCTCGAACTTAACGTGCAGAAGTTGGTCGT
GAGGCACTGGGCAGGTAAGTATCGGGCCCTTTGTGCGGGGGGAGCGGCTCGGGGCTGTCCGCGGGGGGAC
GGCTGCCTTCGGGGGGGACGGGGCAGGGCGGGGTTCGGCTTCTGGCGTGTGACCGGCGGCTCTAGAGCCT
CTGCTAACCATGTTCATGCCTTCTTCTTTTTCCTACAGCTCCTGGGCAACGTGCTGGTTATTGTGCTGTC
TCATCATTTTGGCAAAGAATTGGATCGGACCGAAATCACCACAATTCAGCAAATTGTGAACATCATCACG
TTCATCTTTCCCTGGTTGCCAAAGGCCCATTTTCCTGTCAGTAACGAGAAGGTCGCGAATTCAGGCGCTT
TTTAGACTGGTCGTAGGGAGACCACAACGGTTTCCCTCTAGAAATAATTTTGTTTAACTATAAGAAGGAG
ATATACCATGCGGGGTTCTCATCATCACCACCATCACAGCAGCGGCCTGGTGCCGCGCGGCAGCTCGCTA
GCGCTACCGGTCGCCACCATGGATAGCACCGAGGCAGTGATCAAGGAGTTCATGCGGTTCAAGGTGCACA
TGGAGGGCTCCATGAACGGCCACGAGTTCGAGATCGAGGGCGAGGGCGAGGGCCGCCCCTACGAGGGCAC
CCAGACCGCCAAGCTGAAGGTGACCAAGGGTGGCCCCCTGCCCTTCTCCTGGGACATCCTGTCCCCTCAG
TTCATGTACGGCTCCAGGGCCTTCATCAAGCACCCCGCCGACATCCCCGACTACTGGAAGCAGTCCTTCC
CCGAGGGCTTCAAGTGGGAGCGCGTGATGATCTTCGAGGACGGCGGCACCGTGTCCGTGACCCAGGACAC
CTCCCTGGAGGACGGCACCCTGATCTACAAGGTGAAGCTCCGCGGCGGCAACTTCCCTCCTGACGGCCCC
GTAATGCAGAAGAGGACAATGGGCTGGGAAGCATCCACCGAGCGGTTGTACCCCGAGGACGTCGTGCTGA
AGGGCGACATTAAGATGGCCCTGCGCCTGAAGGACGGCGGCCGCTACCTGGCGGACTTCAAGACCACCTA
CAAGGCCAAGAAGCCCGTGCAGATGCCCGGCGCCTTCAACATCGACCGCAAGTTGGACATCACCTCCCAC
AACGAGGACTACACCGTGGTGGAACAGTACGAACGCTCCGTGGCCCGCCACTCCACCGGCGGCTCCGGTG
GCTCCTAACTGTACAAGTAAGTGATTAACCTCAGGTGCAGGCTGCCTATCAGAAGGTGGTGGCTGGTGTG
GCCAATGCCCTGGCTCACAAATACCACTGAGATCGATCTTTTTCCCTCTGCCAAAAATTATGGGGACATC
ATGAAGCCCCTTGAGCATCTGACTTCTGGCTAATAAAGGAAATTTATTTTCATTGCAATAGTGTGTTGGA
ATTTTTTGTGTCTCTCACTCGGAAGGACATATGGGAGGGCAAATCATTTAAAACATCAGAATGAGTATTT
GGTTTAGAGTTTGGCAACATATGCCCATATGTAACTAGCATAACCCCTTGGGGCCTCTAAACGGGTCTTG
AGGGGTTTTTTGCTGAAAGCATGCGGAGGAAATTCTCCTTGAAGTTTCCCTGGTGTTCAAAGTAAAGGAG
TTTGCACCAGACGCACCTCTGTTCACTGGTCCGGCGTATTAAAACACGATACATTGTTATTAGTACATTT
ATTAAGCGCTAGATTCTGTGCGTTGTTGATTTACAGACAATTGTTGTACGTATTTTAATAATTCATTAAA
TTTATAATCTTTAGGGTGGTATGTTAGAGCGAAAATCAAATGATTTTCAGCGTCTTTATATCTGAATTTA
AATATTAAATCCTCAATAGATTTGTAAAATAGGTTTCGATTAGTTTCAAACAAGGGTTGTTTTTCCGAAC
CGATGGCTGGACTATCTAATGGATTTTCGCTCAACGCCACAAAACTTGCCAAATCTTGTAGCAGCAATCT
AGCTTTGTCGATATTCGTTTGTGTTTTGTTTTGTAATAAAGGTTCGACGTCGTTCAAAATATTATGCGCT
TTTGTATTTCTTTCATCACTGTCGTTAGTATACAATTGACTCGACGTAAACACGTTAAATAGAGCTTGGA
CATATTTAACATCGGGCGTGTTAGCTTTATTAGGCCGATTATCGTCGTCGTCCCAACCCTCGTCGTTAGA
AGTTGCTTCCGAAGACGATTTTGCCATAGCCACACGACGCCTATTAATTGTGTCGGCTAACACGTCCGCG
ATCAAATTTGTAGTTGAGCTTTTTGGAATTGCGATCGCATAACTTCGTATAGCATACATTATACGAAGTT
ATAAGCTCGGAACGCTGCGCTCGGTCGTTCGGCTGCGGCGAGCGGTATCAGCTCACTCAAAGGCGGTAAT
ACGGTTATCCACAGAATCAGGGGATAACGCAGGAAAGAACATGTGAGCAAAAGGCCAGCAAAAGGCCAGG
AACCGTAAAAAGGCCGCGTTGCTGGCGTTTTTCCATAGGCTCCGCCCCCTGACGAGCATCACAAAAATCG
ACGCTCAAGTCAGAGGTGGCGAAACCCGACAGGACTATAAAGATACCAGGCGTTTCCCCCTGGAAGCTCC
CTCGTGCGCTCTCCTGTTCCGACCCTGCCGCTTACCGGATACCTGTCCGCCTTTCTCCCTTCGGGAAGCG
TGGCGCTTTCTCATAGCTCACGCTGTAGGTATCTCAGTTCGGTGTAGGTCGTTCGCTCCAAGCTGGGCTG
TGTGCACGAACCCCCCGTTCAGCCCGACCGCTGCGCCTTATCCGGTAACTATCGTCTTGAGTCCAACCCG
GTAAGACACGACTTATCGCCACTGGCAGCAGCCACTGGTAACAGGATTAGCAGAGCGAGGTATGTAGGCG
GTGCTACAGAGTTCTTGAAGTGGTGGCCTAACTACGGCTACACTAGAAGAACAGTATTTGGTATCTGCGC
TCTGCTGAAGCCAGTTACCTTCGGAAAAAGAGTTGGTAGCTCTTGATCCGGCAAACAAACCACCGCTGGT
AGCGGTGGTTTTTTTGTTTGCAAGCAGCAGATTACGCGCAGAAAAAAAGGATCTCAAGAAGATCCTTTGT
TAGAAAAACTCATCGAGCATCAAGTGAAACTGCAATTTATTCATATCAGGATTATCAATACCATATTTTT
GAAAAAGCCGTTTCTGTAATGAAGGAGAAAACTCACCGAGGCAGTTCCATAGGATGGCAAGATCCTGGTA
TCGGTCTGCGATTCCGACTCGTCCAACATCAATACAACCTATTAATTTCCCCTCGTCAAAAATAAGGTTA
TCAAGTGAGAAATCACCATGAGTGACGACTGAATCCGGTGAGAATGGCAAAAGCTTATGCATTTCTTTCC
AGACTTGTTCAACAGGCCAGCCATTACGCTCGTCATCAAAATCACTCGCACCAACCAAACCGTTATTCAT
TCGTGATTGCGCCTGAGCGAGACGAAATACGCGATCGCCGTTAAAAGGACAATTACAAACAGGAATCGAA
TGCAACCGGCGCAGGAACACTGCCAGCGCATCAACAATATTTTCACCTGAATCAGGATATTCTTCTAATA
CCTGGAATGCTGTTTTCCCTGGGATCGCAGTGGTGAGTAACCATGCATCATCAGGAGTACGGATAAAATG
CTTGATGGTCGGAAGAGGCATAAATTCCGTCAGCCAGTTTAGCCTGACCATCTCATCTGTAACATCATTG
GCAACGCTACCTTTGCCATGTTTCAGAAACAACTCTGGCGCATCGGGCTTCCCATACAATCGATAGATTG
TCGCACCTGATTGCCCGACATTATCGCGAGCCCATTTATACCCATATAAATCAGCATCCATGTTGGAATT
TAATCGCGGCCTCGAGCAAGACGTTTCCCGTTGAATATGGCTCATACTCTTCCTTTTTCAATATTATTGA
AGCATTTATCAGGGTTATTGTCTCATGTCCGCGCGTTTCCTGCATCTTTTAATCAAATCCCAAGATGTGT
ATAAACGCGCCGGTATGTATAGGAAGAGGTTTATACTAAACTGTTACATTGCAAACGTGGTTTCGTGTGC
CAAGTGTGAAAACCGATGTTTAATCAAGGCTCTGACGCATTTCTACAACCACGACTCCAAGTGTGTGGGT
GAAGTCATGCATCTTTTAATCAAATCCCAAGATGTGTATAAACCACCAAACTGCCAAAAAATGAAAACTG
TCGACAAGCTCTGTCCGTTTGCTGGCAACTGCAAGGGTCTCAATCCTATTTGTAATTATTGAATAATAAA
ACAATTATAAATGTCAAATTTGTTTTTTATTAACGATACAAACCAAACGCAACAAGAACATTTGTAGTAT
TATCTATAATTGAAAACGCGTAGTTATAATCGCTGAGGTAATATTTAAAATCATTTTCAAATGATTCACA
GTTAATTTGCGACAATATAATTTTATTTTCACATAAACTAGACGCCTTGTCGTCTTCTTCTTCGTATTCC
TTCTCTTTTTCATTTTTCTCTTCATAAAAATTAACATAGTTATTATCGTATCCATATATGTATCTATCGT
ATAGAGTAAATTTTTTGTTGTCATAAATATATATGTCTTTTTTAATGGGGTGTATAGTACCGCTGCGCAT
AGTTTTTCTGTAATTTACAACAGTGCTATTTTCTGGTAGTTCTTCGGAGTGTGTTGCTTTAATTATTAAA
TTTATATAATCAATGAATTTGGGATCGTCGGTTTTATACAATATGTTGCCGGCATAGTACGCAGCTTCTT
CTAGTTCAATTACACCATTTTTTAGCAGCACCGGATTAACATAACTTTCCAAAATGTTGTACGAACCGTT
AAACAAAAACAGTTCACCTCCCTTTTCTATACTATTGTCTGCGAGCAGTTGTTTGTTGTTAAAAATAACA
GCCATTGTAATGAGACGCACAAACTAATATCACAAACTGGAAATGTCTATCAATATATAGTTGCTGATGG
CCGGCCTATTAATAGTAATCAATTACGGGGTCATTAGTTCATAGCCCATATATGGAGTTCCGCGTTACAT
AACTTACGGTAAATGGCCCGCCTGGCTGACCGCCCAACGACCCCCGCCCATTGACGTCAATAATGACGTA
TGTTCCCATAGTAACGCCAATAGGGACTTTCCATTGACGTCAATGGGTGGAGTATTTACGGTAAACTGCC
CACTTGGCAGTACATCAAGTGTATCATATGCCAAGTCCGCCCCCTATTGACGTCAATGACGGTAAATGGC
CCGCCTGGCATTATGCCCAGTACATGACCTTACGGGACTTTCCTACTTGGCAGTACATCTACGTATTAGT
CATCGCTATTACCATGCTGATGCGGTTTTGGCAGTACACCAATGGGCGTGGATAGCGGTTTGACTCACGG
GGATTTCCAAGTCTCCACCCCATTGACGTCAATGGGAGTTTGTTTTGGCACCAAAATCAACGGGACTTTC
CAAAATGTCGTAATAACCCCGCCCCGTTGACGCAAATGGGC
